Addgene plasmid #45625: pCRII-Topo Chn2 in situ probe
Depositing lab: Jeffrey Macklis. Depositing organization: Harvard University. Publication: Novel subtype-specific genes identify distinct subpopulations of callosal projection neurons. Molyneaux BJ, Arlotta P, Fame RM, MacDonald JL, MacQuarrie KL, Macklis JD. J Neurosci. 2009 Sep 30;29(39):12343-54. doi: 10.1523/JNEUROSCI.6108-08.2009. PubMed 19793993.
Backbone
  Vector backbone: pCRII-Topo
  Backbone manufacturer: Invitrogen
  Backbone size w/o insert (bp): 4000
  Total vector size (bp): 4400
  Vector type: in situ
Growth in bacteria
  Bacterial resistance: Ampicillin, 100 μg/mL
  Growth temperature: 37°C
  Growth strain: DH5alpha
  Copy number: Unknown
Gene/Insert
  Gene/Insert name: Chn2 in situ probe (alt names: chimerin 2; Chn2)
  Species: M. musculus (mouse)
  Mutation: fragment contains bp# 2212-2619 of BC051139.1
  Entrez Gene: Chn2 (a.k.a. 1700026N20Rik, 4930557O16Rik, ARHGAP3, Bch)
  Cloning method: TOPO Cloning
  Sequencing primers: 5′ M13 Rev, Sp6; 3′ T7, M13 Forward
Terms and licenses: Academic/Nonprofit Terms; Industry Terms: Not Available to Industry
Depositor comments: The Chn2 fragment was amplified by RT-PCR using the following primer pair: GCATGAGATTTCCACACCAA TTTCCTTCCATTACACTGTCATAA For in vitro transcription, use the HindIII restriction digest and T7 promoter for sense probe generation and the NotI restriction digest and Sp6 promoter for antisense probe generation.
How to cite: pCRII-Topo Chn2 in situ probe was a gift from Jeffrey Macklis (Addgene plasmid # 45625 ; http://n2t.net/addgene:45625 ; RRID:Addgene_45625)
