[The description below was written by a language model from this plasmid's Addgene catalogue record.]
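Description:
pCRII-Topo Chn2 in situ probe is a bacterial cloning plasmid that serves as a template for making riboprobes against mouse Chn2 (chimerin 2). It is built on the commercial pCRII-Topo backbone, a TOPO cloning vector of about 4 kb, and the finished construct is about 4.4 kb. The plasmid is propagated in E. coli under ampicillin selection. The record lists its copy number as unknown, and no feature table is supplied, so the origin of replication and any other backbone elements are not documented here.

The insert is a fragment of roughly 400 bp from the mouse Chn2 transcript, defined in the record as a stretch of a reference cDNA accession. It was amplified by RT-PCR and inserted by TOPO cloning. It is a partial sequence intended for hybridisation, not a protein-expressing open reading frame. The cloning site lies between opposing Sp6 and T7 phage RNA polymerase promoters, with M13 reverse and forward primer sites beyond them for sequence verification, so either strand can be transcribed in vitro from a linearised template. According to the depositor, cutting with NotI and transcribing from Sp6 gives the antisense probe, which detects the mRNA. Cutting with HindIII and transcribing from T7 gives the sense strand, which is typically used as a negative control.

The vector type is listed as in situ, and the associated publication concerns genes that distinguish subpopulations of callosal projection neurons. This is consistent with using the probe to map Chn2 expression in mouse brain tissue by in situ hybridisation.
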