>Addgene plasmid #45625 | pCRII-Topo Chn2 in situ probe | addgene partial sequence | sequence record 64762 | M13pUC-rev 5'-AGCGGATAACAATTTCACACAGG-3'
AGCTATTTAGGTGACACTATAGAATACTCAAGCTATGCATCAAGCTTGGTACCGAGCTCGGATCCACTAG
TAACGGCCGCCAGTGTGCTGGAATTCGCCCTTTTTCCTTCCATTACACTGTCATAAATTACAAAGTATTG
CTCACTTCACAAAATAAAACCATTTCCAGATTATTATTGACAGTATCAAGAAGAACAGAAGCCACAACAA
ACAAATCTGTACAGTCATGAGGGACAGTGACAGCAGAGAGCAAGCCAAACTGAGCCCCAGATGCCACGAT
TCTGCCTGCAGGGCCTGGGGAGGCTAATAGAGCACTTCTGCAGTCTCTATCACTGTAACAGGGCAGTTTT
CTTCTGGGCACTCTAAGCAAGACTTGTCAGTGTGTGGGTCATCTCAGACAATCAAGGGAAAGTCACTGGC
TTTAAAAATCTAAATGTACAGTTTTTGCTGTTTTAAATATTTTTGCCTATGTTACAAAATATAGAGATCT
TGGTGTGGAAATCTCATGCAAGGGCGAATTCTGCAGATATCCATCACACTGGCGGCCGCTCGAGCATGCA
TCTAGAGGGCCCAATTCGCCCTATAGTGAGTCGTATTACAATTCACTGGCCGTCGTTTTACAACGTCGTG
ACTGGGAAAACCCTGGCGTTACCCAACTTAATCGCCTTGCAGCACATCCCCCTTTCGCCAGCTGGCGTAA
TAGCGAAGAGGCCCGCACCGATCGCCCTTCCCAACAGTTGCGCAGCCTGAATGGCGAATGG
[124 nt withheld, positions 762-885]
C
[91 nt withheld, positions 887-977]
AGGG
